>Addgene plasmid #202131 | pL0_BC-chl_sig_pep | addgene full sequence | sequence record 405570 | Addgene NGS Result
GAACTCGCCGCCCGACTGGGCTGGCGATGAGCGAAATGTAGTGCTTACGTTGTCCCGCATTTGGTACAGC
GCAGTAACCGGCAAAATCGCGCCGAAGGATGTCGCTGCCGACTGGGCAATGGAGCGCCTGCCGGCCCAGT
ATCAGCCCGTCATACTTGAAGCTAGACAGGCTTATCTTGGACAAGAAGAAGATCGCTTGGCCTCGCGCGC
AGATCAGTTGGAAGAATTTGTCCACTACGTGAAAGGCGAGATCACCAAGGTAGTCGGCAAATAATAATCA
CCTAGAATGCATGACCAAAATCCCTTAACGTGAGTTTTCGTTCCACTGAGCGTCAGACCCCGTAGAAAAG
ATCAAAGGATCTTCTTGAGATCCTTTTTTTCTGCGCGTAATCTGCTGCTTGCAAACAAAAAAACCACCGC
TACCAGCGGTGGTTTGTTTGCCGGATCAAGAGCTACCAACTCTTTTTCCGAAGGTAACTGGCTTCAGCAG
AGCGCAGATACCAAATACTGTTCTTCTAGTGTAGCCGTAGTTAGGCCACCACTTCAAGAACTCTGTAGCA
CCGCCTACATACCTCGCTCTGCTAATCCTGTTACCAGTGGCTGCTGCCAGTGGCGATAAGTCGTGTCTTA
CCGGGTTGGACTCAAGACGATAGTTACCGGATAAGGCGCAGCGGTCGGGCTGAACGGGGGGTTCGTGCAC
ACAGCCCAGCTTGGAGCGAACGACCTACACCGAACTGAGATACCTACAGCGTGAGCTATGAGAAAGCGCC
ACGCTTCCCGAAGGGAGAAAGGCGGACAGGTATCCGGTAAGCGGCAGGGTCGGAACAGGAGAGCGCACGA
GGGAGCTTCCAGGGGGAAACGCCTGGTATCTTTATAGTCCTGTCGGGTTTCGCCACCTCTGACTTGAGCG
TCGATTTTTGTGATGCTCGTCAGGGGGGCGGAGCCTATGGAAAAACGCCAGCAACGCGGCCTTTTTACGG
TTCCTGGCCTTTTGCTGGCCTTTTGCTCACATGTTCTTTCCTGCGTTATCCCCTGATTCTGTGGGTGGAA
GGGCTCGGAGTTGTGGTAATCTATGTATCCTGGTGGTCTCGCATTTGCACATTCGCAGTCTTCACAGTGA
AGGAAGTTGGCTGTGTGGTGAAGGCAGATGCCACAGCCAAAAGGGCTGCGATGCAAAAGGATCTCATGGT
GGCCCCAGTATGAGACCTGAGACGAGACGAGACAGCCTGAGAATGGATGCGAGTAATGAGCTCGGCACAA
AATCACCACTCGATACAGGCAGCCCATCAGTCCGGGACGGCGTCAGCGGGAGAGCCGTTGTAAGGCGGCA
GACTTTGCTCATGTTACCGATGCTATTCGGAAGAACGGCAACTAAGCTGCCGGGTTTGAAACACGGATGA
TCTCGCGGAGGGTAGCATGTTGATTGTAACGATGACAGAGCGTTGCTGCCTGTGATCACCGCTCCTCTAG
AGTCGACTTGCAGGCATGCAAGCTTAGCAAGCGAACCGGAATTGCCAGCTGGGGCGCCCTCTGGTAAGGT
TGGGAAGCCCTGCAAAGTAAACTGGATGGCTTTCTTGCCGCCAAGGATCTGATGGCGCAGGGGATCAATA
TCTGATCAAGAGACAGGATGAGGATCGTTTCGCATGAGGGAAGCGGTGATCGCCGAAGTATCGACTCAAC
TATCAGAGGTAGTTGGCGTCATCGAGCGCCATCTCGAACCGACGTTGCTGGCCGTACATTTGTACGGCTC
CGCAGTGGATGGCGGCCTGAAGCCACACAGTGATATTGATTTGCTGGTTACGGTGACCGTAAGGCTTGAT
GAAACAACGCGGCGAGCTTTGATCAACGACCTTTTGGAAACTTCGGCTTCCCCTGGAGAGAGTGAGATTC
TCCGCGCTGTAGAAGTCACCATTGTTGTGCACGACGACATCATTCCGTGGCGTTATCCAGCTAAGCGCGA
ACTGCAATTTGGAGAATGGCAGCGCAATGACATTCTTGCTGGTATCTTCGAGCCAGCCACGATCGACATT
GATCTGGCTATCTTGCTGACAAAAGCAAGAGAACATAGCGTTGCCTTGGTAGGTCCAGCGGCGGAGGAAC
TCTTTGATCCGGTTCCTGAACAGGATCTATTTGAGGCGCTAAATGAAACCTTAACGCTATG
Features (pLannotate 1.2.2; 5 found; start..end, strand, type, name):
    365..953     +  rep_origin     ori: high-copy-number ColE1/pMB1/pBR322/pUC origin of replication
   1098..1187    -  CDS            ATPC (fragment): ATPG_PHATR - Experimental evidence at transcript level: Swiss-Prot protein existence level 2. Produces ATP from ADP in the presence of a proton gradient across the membrane. The gamma chain is believed to be important in regulating ATPase activity and the flow of protons through the CF(0) complex. From Phaeodactylum tricornutum (Diatom).
   1463..1495    +  misc_feature   MCS (fragment): pUC18/19 multiple cloning site
   1496..1612    +  CDS            tnpA (fragment): TN5P_ECOLX - Also known as tnp. Experimental evidence at protein level: Swiss-Prot protein existence level 1. Mediates transposition of transposon Tn5 by a 'cut and paste' mechanism. First, the monomeric transposase binds the 19 bp inverted DNA repeats flanking the transposon. Then, dimerization of the DNA- bound transposase creates a synaptic DNA complex. After nicking of the first DNA strand, excision of the transposon proceeds through a series of intermediates. The transposase then mediates the insertion of the transposon at a new site by strand transfer. The activity of the wild- type tran
   1644..271     +  CDS            aadA (across the origin): S3AD_ECOLX - Experimental evidence at protein level: Swiss-Prot protein existence level 1. Mediates bacterial resistance to the antibiotics streptomycin and spectinomycin. From Escherichia coli.
