[The description below was written by a language model from this plasmid's Addgene catalogue record and pLannotate feature annotations shown in this document.]
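Description:
pL0_BC-chl_sig_pep is a small (about 2.2 kb) Level 0 part plasmid from the universal Loop assembly toolkit, built on the pL0R synthetic biology backbone. It is propagated in E. coli from a high-copy ColE1/pUC-type origin of replication and selected with spectinomycin. Resistance is provided by the aadA aminoglycoside adenylyltransferase gene, which the annotation shows spanning the numbering origin of the circular sequence. The other backbone annotations are a short remnant of the pUC18/19 multiple cloning site and a small fragment matching the Tn5 transposase. These appear to be leftover sequence rather than functional elements.

The payload is a 107 bp insert from the diatom Phaeodactylum tricornutum, made up of a Kozak consensus sequence followed by a chloroplast signal peptide. The feature table identifies a roughly 90 bp stretch on the reverse strand as a fragment of ATPC, the gamma subunit of the chloroplast ATP synthase. This suggests the targeting sequence comes from the N-terminus of that nuclear-encoded plastid protein. The part carries no promoter or terminator of its own and is not meant to be expressed from this plasmid.

The insert is flanked by the "B" and "C" overhangs of the assembly's common syntax, which fix its position as an N-terminal element between an upstream promoter/5' UTR part and a downstream coding sequence. In Type IIS restriction-based assembly it is released and ligated in order with other Level 0 parts to build Level 1 transcription units. This gives a translation start context and directs a fused protein of interest to the chloroplast, most directly in diatom engineering.
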