Addgene plasmid #202131: pL0_BC-chl_sig_pep
Purpose: Level 0 plasmid containing a kozak consensus sequence and a chloroplast signal peptide sequence with BC overhangs used to build level 1 constructs.
Depositing lab: Christopher Dupont. Depositing organization: J. Craig Venter Institute (JCVI). Publication: Universal loop assembly: open, efficient and cross-kingdom DNA fabrication. Pollak B, Matute T, Nunez I, Cerda A, Lopez C, Vargas V, Kan A, Bielinski V, von Dassow P, Dupont CL, Federici F. Synth Biol (Oxf). 2020;5(1):ysaa001. doi: 10.1093/synbio/ysaa001. Epub 2020 Feb 5. PubMed 32161816.
Backbone
  Vector backbone: pL0R
  Vector type: Synthetic Biology
Growth in bacteria
  Bacterial resistance: Spectinomycin, 50 μg/mL
  Growth temperature: 37°C
  Growth strain: DH5alpha
  Copy number: High Copy
Gene/Insert
  Gene/Insert name: Chloroplast signal peptide
  Species: Phaeodactylum tricornutum
  Insert size (bp): 107
  Mutation: None
  Cloning method: Gibson Cloning
How to cite: pL0_BC-chl_sig_pep was a gift from Christopher Dupont (Addgene plasmid # 202131 ; http://n2t.net/addgene:202131 ; RRID:Addgene_202131)
